>Addgene plasmid #169314 | SIN40C.TRE.ARID3a.IRES.dTomato.PGK.sfGFP.P2A.Tet3G | addgene full sequence | sequence record 337879 | Addgene NGS Result
TCACATGTTCTTTCCTGCGTTATCCCCTGATTCTGTGGATAACCGTATTACCGCCTTTGAGTGAGCTGAT
ACCGCTCGCCGCAGCCGAACGACCGAGCGCAGCGAGTCAGTGAGCGAGGAAGCGGAAGAGCGCCCAATAC
GCAAACCGCCTCTCCCCGCGCGTTGGCCGATTCATTAATGCAGCTGGCACGACAGGTTTCCCGACTGGAA
AGCGGGCAGTGAGCGCAACGCAATTAATGTGAGTTAGCTCACTCATTAGGCACCCCAGGCTTTACACTTT
ATGCTTCCGGCTCGTATGTTGTGTGGAATTGTGAGCGGATAACAATTTCACACAGGAAACAGCTATGACC
ATGATTACGCCAAGCGCGCAATTAACCCTCACTAAAGGGAACAAAAGCTGGAGCTGCAAGCGGTACCGTC
GACCTGCAGGTTGACATTGATTATTGACTAGTTATTAATAGTAATCAATTACGGGGTCATTAGTTCATAG
CCCATATATGGAGTTCCGCGTTACATAACTTACGGTAAATGGCCCGCCTGGCTGACCGCCCAACGACCCC
CGCCCATTGACGTCAATAATGACGTATGTTCCCATAGTAACGCCAATAGGGACTTTCCATTGACGTCAAT
GGGTGGAGTATTTACGGTAAACTGCCCACTTGGCAGTACATCAAGTGTATCATATGCCAAGTACGCCCCC
TATTGACGTCAATGACGGTAAATGGCCCGCCTGGCATTATGCCCAGTACATGACCTTATGGGACTTTCCT
ACTTGGCAGTACATCTACGTATTAGTCATCGCTATTACCATGGCGCGCCATGCAGGGCCTGAAATAACCT
CTGAAAGAGGAACTTGGTTAGGTACCTTCTGAGGCGGAAAGAACCAGCTGTGGAATGTGTGTCAGTTAGG
GTGTGGAAAGTCCCCAGGCTCCCCAGCAGGCAGAAGTATGCAAAGCATGCATCTCAATTAGTCAGCAACC
AGGTGTGGAAAGTCCCCAGGCTCCCCAGCAGGCAGAAGTATGCAAAGCATGCATCTCAATTAGTCAGCAA
CCATAGTCCCTTAAGAGGCGCGCCTTAATGTAGTCTTATGCAATACTCTTGTAGTCTTGCAACATGGTAA
CGATGAGTTAGCAACATGCCTTACAAGGAGAGAAAAAGCACCGTGCATGCCGATTGGTGGAAGTAAGGTG
GTACGATCGTGCCTTATTAGGAAGGCAACAGACGGGTCTGACATGGATTGGACGAACCACTGAATTGCCG
CATTGCAGAGATATTGTATTTAAGTGCCTAGCTCGATACATAAACGGGTCTCTCTGGTTAGACCAGATCT
GAGCCTGGGAGCTCTCTGGCTAACTAGGGAACCCACTGCTTAAGCCTCAATAAAGCTTGCCTTGAGTGCT
TCAAGTAGTGTGTGCCCGTCTGTTGTGTGACTCTGGTAACTAGAGATCCCTCAGACCCTTTTAGTCAGTG
TGGAAAATCTCTAGCAGTGGCGCCCGAACAGGGACTTGAAAGCGAAAGGGAAACCAGAGGAGCTCTCTCG
ACGCAGGACTCGGCTTGCTGAAGCGCGCACGGCAAGAGGCGAGGGGCGGCGACTGGTGAGTACGCCAAAA
ATTTTGACTAGCGGAGGCTAGAAGGAGAGAGATGGGTGCGAGAGCGTCAGTATTAAGCGGGGGAGAATTA
GATCGCGATGGGAAAAAATTCGGTTAAGGCCAGGGGGAAAGAAAAAATATAAATTAAAACATATAGTATG
GGCAAGCAGGGAGCTAGAACGATTCGCAGTTAATCCTGGCCTGTTAGAAACATCAGAAGGCTGTAGACAA
ATACTGGGACAGCTACAACCATCCCTTCAGACAGGATCAGAAGAACTTAGATCATTATATAATACAGTAG
CAACCCTCTATTGTGTGCATCAAAGGATAGAGATAAAAGACACCAAGGAAGCTTTAGACAAGATAGAGGA
AGAGCAAAACAAAAGTAAGACCACCGCACAGCAAGCGGCCGCTGATCTTCAGACCTGGAGGAGGAGATAT
GAGGGACAATTGGAGAAGTGAATTATATAAATATAAAGTAGTAAAAATTGAACCATTAGGAGTAGCACCC
ACCAAGGCAAAGAGAAGAGTGGTGCAGAGAGAAAAAAGAGCAGTGGGAATAGGAGCTTTGTTCCTTGGGT
TCTTGGGAGCAGCAGGAAGCACTATGGGCGCAGCGTCAATGACGCTGACGGTACAGGCCAGACAATTATT
GTCTGGTATAGTGCAGCAGCAGAACAATTTGCTGAGGGCTATTGAGGCGCAACAGCATCTGTTGCAACTC
ACAGTCTGGGGCATCAAGCAGCTCCAGGCAAGAATCCTGGCTGTGGAAAGATACCTAAAGGATCAACAGC
TCCTGGGGATTTGGGGTTGCTCTGGAAAACTCATTTGCACCACTGCTGTGCCTTGGAATGCTAGTTGGAG
TAATAAATCTCTGGAACAGATTTGGAATCACACGACCTGGATGGAGTGGGACAGAGAAATTAACAATTAC
ACAAGCTTAATACACTCCTTAATTGAAGAATCGCAAAACCAGCAAGAAAAGAATGAACAAGAATTATTGG
AATTAGATAAATGGGCAAGTTTGTGGAATTGGTTTAACATAACAAATTGGCTGTGGTATATAAAATTATT
CATAATGATAGTAGGAGGCTTGGTAGGTTTAAGAATAGTTTTTGCTGTACTTTCTATAGTGAATAGAGTT
AGGCAGGGATATTCACCATTATCGTTTCAGACCCACCTCCCAACCCCGAGGGGACAATTCTAGATCTTGA
GACAAATGGCAGTATTCATCCACAATTTTAAAAGAAAAGGGGGGATTGGGGGGTACAGTGCAGGGGAAAG
AATAGTAGACATAATAGCAACAGACATACAAACTAAAGAATTACAAAAACAAATTACAAAAATTCAAAAT
TTTCGGGTTTATTACAGGGACAGCAGAGATCCACTTTGGCGCCGGCTCGAGTTTACTCCCTATCAGTGAT
AGAGAACGTATAAGGAGTTTACTCCCTATCAGTGATAGAGAACGTATGACCAGTTTACTCCCTATCAGTG
ATAGAGAACGTATCTACAGTTTACTCCCTATCAGTGATAGAGAACGTATGACCAGTTTACTCCCTATCAG
TGATAGAGAACGTATCTACAGTTTACTCCCTATCAGTGATAGAGAACGTATATCCAGTTTACTCCCTATC
AGTGATAGAGAACGTATAAGCTTTAGGCGTGTACGGTGGGCGCCTATAAAAGCAGAGCTCGTTTAGTGAA
CCGTCAGATCGCCTGGAGCAATTCCACAACACTTTTGTCTTATACCAACTTTCCGTACCACTTCCTACCC
TCGTAAAGACCGGTATGAAGTTGCAGGCAGTGATGGAGACCCTATTGCAGCGACAACAGCGGGCGAGACA
GGAGCTCGAAGCGAGGCAACAATTGCCACCCGATCCTCCCGCAGCTCCGCCCGGCAGAGCTAGGGCCGCA
CCTGACGAAGACCGAGAGCCAGAGTCAGCAAGAATGCAACGGGCACAGATGGCCGCTCTTGCCGCTATGC
GCGCAGCAGCCGCGGGACTTGGTCACCCGGCATCACCTGGAGGGTCAGAGGACGGGCCCCCAGGTTCAGA
GGAGGAAGATGCGGCCCGAGAGGGGACCCCGGGATCTCCTGGCCGGGGCCGAGAAGGCCCCGGAGAAGAG
CATTTCGAGGACATGGCAAGCGATGAAGATATGAAACCTAAGTGGGAAGAGGAAGAAATGGAGGAGGACC
TCGGCGAAGACGAGGAAGAAGAAGAAGAGGACTACGAGGATGAAGAGGAAGAAGAGGATGAAGAGGGACT
GGGTCCGCCTGGCCCTGCTTCCCTTGGGACAACCGCGCTGTTCCCGCGAAAGGCTCAGCCACCGCAGGCA
TTTAGGGGAGACGGGGTGCCACGGGTGCTTGGAGGACAGGAACGCCCCGGACCCGGGCCTGCCCATCCGG
GAGGGGCGGCTCACGTGGCCCCACAGTTGCAGCCTCCGGACCACGGGGATTGGACGTATGAAGAACAATT
TAAGCAGCTGTATGAGCTGGATGGCGACCCGAAACGGAAAGAATTCCTCGACGACCTTTTTTCATTCATG
CAGAAGCGGGGTACTCCTGTTAATCGCATACCCATCATGGCGAAGCAGGTCCTTGACCTCTTTATGCTTT
ATGTGCTTGTTACTGAAAAAGGTGGCCTGGTCGAGGTTATAAACAAGAAGCTCTGGAGGGAAATTACAAA
GGGACTTAATTTGCCCACTTCAATTACGAGCGCGGCGTTTACGCTGAGAACGCAATACATGAAATATTTG
TACCCCTATGAATGTGAGAAAAGAGGACTTTCAAACCCGAATGAGCTTCAGGCTGCCATCGACAGCAACC
GGAGGGAGGGCAGGAGACAGTCTTTCGGGGGCTCACTCTTTGCATATAGCCCGGGTGGAGCCCATGGGAT
GCTCTCAAGTCCGAAATTGCCTGTCAGCAGTCTGGGGCTCGCCGCTAGCACGAACGGATCATCAATCACT
CCCGCACCTAAGATCAAGAAAGAGGAAGATTCCGCGATTCCCATTACGGTTCCCGGTCGGTTGCCAGTGT
CACTTGCTGGCCATCCAGTCGTAGCTGCCCAGGCAGCCGCCGTTCAGGCGGCTGCAGCTCAAGCCGCTGT
AGCGGCTCAGGCAGCAGCGTTGGAGCAATTGCGAGAGAAACTGGAGTCTGCCGAACCGCCAGAGAAGAAA
ATGGCCCTTGTAGCCGATGAGCAGCAACGCTTGATGCAGAGGGCGCTCCAACAGAACTTCCTCGCCATGG
CTGCGCAGCTGCCTATGTCCATTCGGATTAATTCACAAGCAAGTGAAAGCCGCCAGGACTCTGCTGTGAA
TCTCACAGGAACCAACGGATCCAACTCTATATCAATGTCAGTAGAAATCAACGGTATCATGTACACTGGC
GTTCTTTTTGCGCAGCCCCCGGCGCCCACTCCTACGAGCGCACCCAACAAAGGAGGTGGCGGTGGCGGGG
GTTCCAGTAGCAATGCAGGCGGGCGCGGTGGCAATACCGGAACAAGTGGCGGGCAAGCAGGACCTGCCGG
GTTGAGCACTCCCAGCACTTCTACATCTAACAACTCATTGCCGTAAACGCGTTCGCCCCTCTCCCTCCCC
CCCCCCTAACGTTACTGGCCGAAGCCGCTTGGAATAAGGCCGGTGTGCGTTTGTCTATATGTTATTTTCC
ACCATATTGCCGTCTTTTGGCAATGTGAGGGCCCGGAAACCTGGCCCTGTCTTCTTGACGAGCATTCCTA
GGGGTCTTTCCCCTCTCGCCAAAGGAATGCAAGGTCTGTTGAATGTCGTGAAGGAAGCAGTTCCTCTGGA
AGCTTCTTGAAGACAAACAACGTCTGTAGCGACCCTTTGCAGGCAGCGGAACCCCCCACCTGGCGACAGG
TGCCTCTGCGGCCAAAAGCCACGTGTATAAGATACACCTGCAAAGGCGGCACAACCCCAGTGCCACGTTG
TGAGTTGGATAGTTGTGGAAAGAGTCAAATGGCTCTCCTCAAGCGTATTCAACAAGGGGCTGAAGGATGC
CCAGAAGGTACCCCATTGTATGGGATCTGATCTGGGGCCTCGGTACACATGCTTTACATGTGTTTAGTCG
AGGTTAAAAAAACGTCTAGGCCCCCCGAACCACGGGGACGTGGTTTTCCTTTGAAAAACACGATGATAAT
ATGGCCACAACCGGATCCATGGTGAGCAAGGGCGAGGAGGTCATCAAAGAGTTCATGCGCTTCAAGGTGC
GCATGGAGGGCTCCATGAACGGCCACGAGTTCGAGATCGAGGGCGAGGGCGAGGGCCGCCCCTACGAGGG
CACCCAGACCGCCAAGCTGAAGGTGACCAAGGGCGGCCCCCTGCCCTTCGCCTGGGACATCCTGTCCCCC
CAGTTCATGTACGGCTCCAAGGCGTACGTGAAGCACCCCGCCGACATCCCCGATTACAAGAAGCTGTCCT
TCCCCGAGGGCTTCAAGTGGGAGCGCGTGATGAACTTCGAGGACGGCGGTCTGGTGACCGTGACCCAGGA
CTCCTCCCTGCAGGACGGCACGCTGATCTACAAGGTGAAGATGCGCGGCACCAACTTCCCCCCCGACGGC
CCCGTAATGCAGAAGAAGACCATGGGCTGGGAGGCCTCCACCGAGCGCCTGTACCCCCGCGACGGCGTGC
TGAAGGGCGAGATCCACCAGGCCCTGAAGCTGAAGGACGGCGGCCACTACCTGGTGGAGTTCAAGACCAT
CTACATGGCCAAGAAGCCCGTGCAACTGCCCGGCTACTACTACGTGGACACCAAGCTGGACATCACCTCC
CACAACGAGGACTACACCATCGTGGAACAGTACGAGCGCTCCGAGGGCCGCCACCACCTGTTCCTGTACG
GCATGGACGAGCTGTACAAGTGAGCGATATCGCGTAATTCTACCGGGTAGGGGAGGCGCTTTTCCCAAGG
CAGTCTGGAGCATGCGCTTTAGCAGCCCCGCTGGGCACTTGGCGCTACACAAGTGGCCTCTGGCCTCGCA
CACATTCCACATCCACCGGAAGGCGCCAACCGGCTCCGTTCTTTGGTGGCCCCTTCGCGCCACCTTCTAC
TCCTCCCCTAGTCAGGAAGTTCCCCCCCGCCCCGCAGCTCGCGTCGTGCAGGACGTGACAAATGGAAGTA
GCACGTGTCACTAGTCTCGTGCAGATGGACAGCACCGCTGAGCAATGGAAGCGGGTAGGCCTTTGGGGCA
GCGGCCAATAGCAGCTTTGCTCCTTCGCTTTCTGGGCTCAGAGGCTGGGAAGGGGTGGGTCCGGGGGCGG
GCTCAGGGGCGGGCTCAGGGGCGGGGCGGGCGCCCGAAGGTCCACCGGAGGCCCGGCATTCTGCACGCTT
CAAAAGCGCACGTCTGCCGCGCTGTTCTCCTCTTCCTCATCTCCGGGCCTTTCGGCTAGCGCCACCATGG
GATCTAAGGGCGAGGAACTGTTCACCGGCGTGGTGCCCATCCTGGTGGAACTGGATGGCGACGTGAACGG
CCACAAGTTCTCTGTGCGGGGAGAGGGCGAAGGCGACGCCACAAATGGCAAGCTGACCCTGAAGTTCATC
TGCACCACCGGCAAGCTGCCCGTGCCTTGGCCTACCCTCGTGACCACACTGACCTACGGCGTGCAGTGCT
TCAGCAGATACCCCGACCATATGAAGCGGCACGACTTCTTCAAGAGCGCCATGCCCGAGGGCTACGTGCA
GGAACGGACCATCAGCTTCAAGGACGACGGCACCTACAAGACCAGAGCCGAAGTGAAGTTCGAGGGCGAC
ACCCTCGTGAACCGGATCGAGCTGAAGGGCATCGATTTCAAAGAGGACGGCAACATCCTGGGCCACAAGC
TGGAGTACAACTTCAACAGCCACAATGTGTATATCACCGCCGACAAGCAGAAGAACGGCATCAAGGCCAA
CTTCAAGATCCGGCACAACGTGGAAGATGGCAGCGTGCAGCTGGCCGACCACTACCAGCAGAACACCCCC
ATCGGAGATGGCCCCGTGCTGCTGCCCGACAACCACTACCTGAGCACCCAGAGCGTGCTGAGCAAGGACC
CCAACGAGAAGCGGGACCACATGGTGCTGCTGGAATTCGTGACCGCCGCTGGCATCACCCACGGCATGGA
CGAGCTGTATAAGGGAGGAAGCGGCGCCACCAATTTCAGCCTGCTGAAACAGGCCGGCGACGTGGAAGAG
AACCCTGGCCCTATGAGCCGGCTGGACAAGAGCAAAGTGATCAACAGCGCCCTGGAACTGCTGAACGGCG
TGGGCATCGAGGGCCTGACCACCCGGAAGCTGGCCCAGAAACTGGGCGTGGAACAGCCCACCCTGTACTG
GCACGTGAAGAACAAGCGGGCCCTGCTGGACGCCCTGCCCATCGAGATGCTGGACCGGCACCACACCCAC
AGCTGCCCTCTGGAAGGCGAGAGCTGGCAGGACTTCCTGCGGAACAACGCCAAGAGCTACAGATGCGCCC
TGCTGAGCCACCGGGACGGCGCCAAAGTGCACCTGGGCACCAGACCCACCGAGAAGCAGTACGAGACACT
GGAAAACCAGCTGGCCTTCCTGTGCCAGCAGGGCTTCAGCCTGGAAAACGCCCTGTACGCCCTGAGCGCC
GTGGGCCACTTCACCCTGGGCTGCGTGCTGGAAGAACAGGAACACCAGGTCGCCAAAGAGGAAAGAGAGA
CACCCACCACCGACAGCATGCCCCCCCTGCTGAAGCAGGCCATCGAGCTGTTCGACAGACAGGGCGCCGA
GCCCGCCTTCCTGTTCGGCCTGGAACTGATCATCTGCGGCCTCGAGAAGCAGCTGAAGTGCGAGAGCGGC
GGACCCACCGACGCCCTGGACGACTTCGACCTGGACATGCTGCCCGCCGATGCCCTGGATGATTTTGATC
TGGATATGCTCCCTGCTGACGCTCTCGATGACTTCGATCTCGATATGCTGCCAGGCTAATGTACAAGTGA
TCGCGTTAAGTCGACAATCAACCTCTGGATTACAAAATTTGTGAAAGATTGACTGGTATTCTTAACTATG
TTGCTCCTTTTACGCTATGTGGATACGCTGCTTTAATGCCTTTGTATCATGCTATTGCTTCCCGTATGGC
TTTCATTTTCTCCTCCTTGTATAAATCCTGGTTGCTGTCTCTTTATGAGGAGTTGTGGCCCGTTGTCAGG
CAACGTGGCGTGGTGTGCACTGTGTTTGCTGACGCAACCCCCACTGGTTGGGGCATTGCCACCACCTGTC
AGCTCCTTTCCGGGACTTTCGCTTTCCCCCTCCCTATTGCCACGGCGGAACTCATCGCCGCCTGCCTTGC
CCGCTGCTGGACAGGGGCTCGGCTGTTGGGCACTGACAATTCCGTGGTGTTGTCGGGGAAATCATCGTCC
TTTCCTTGGCTGCTCGCCTGTGTTGCCACCTGGATTCTGCGCGGGACGTCCTTCTGCTACGTCCCTTCGG
CCCTCAATCCAGCGGACCTTCCTTCCCGCGGCCTGCTGCCGGCTCTGCGGCCTCTTCCGCGTCTTCGCCT
TCGCCCTCAGACGAGTCGGATCTCCCTTTGGGCCGCCTCCCCGCGTCGACTTTAAGACCAATGACTTACA
AGGCAGCTGTAGATCTTAGCCACTTTTTAAAAGAAAAGGGGGGACTGGAAGGGCTAATTCACTCCCAACG
AAGACAAGATCTGCTTTTTGCTTGTACTGGGTCTCTCTGGTTAGACCAGATCTGAGCCTGGGAGCTCTCT
GGCTAACTAGGGAACCCACTGCTTAAGCCTCAATAAAGCTTGCCTTGAGTGCTTCAAGTAGTGTGTGCCC
GTCTGTTGTGTGACTCTGGTAACTAGAGATCCCTCAGACCCTTTTAGTCAGTGTGGAAAATCTCTAGCAG
TACGTATAGTAGTTCATGTCATCTTATTATTCAGTATTTATAACTTGCAAAGAAATGAATATCAGAGAGT
GAGAGGAACTTGTTTATTGCAGCTTATAATGGTTACAAATAAAGCAATAGCATCACAAATTTCACAAATA
AAGCATTTTTTTCACTGCATTCTAGTTGTGGTTTGTCCAAACTCATCAATGTATCTTATCATGTCTGGCT
CTAGCTATCCCGCCCCTAACTCCGCCCATCCCGCCCCTAACTCCGCCCAGTTCCGCCCATTCTCCGCCCC
ATGGCTGACTAATTTTTTTTATTTATGCAGAGGCCGAGGCCGCCTCGGCCTCTGAGCTATTCCAGAAGTA
GTGAGGAGGCTTTTTTGGAGGCCTAGGGACGTACCCAATTCGCCCTATAGTGAGTCGTATTACGCGCGCT
CACTGGCCGTCGTTTTACAACGTCGTGACTGGGAAAACCCTGGCGTTACCCAACTTAATCGCCTTGCAGC
ACATCCCCCTTTCGCCAGCTGGCGTAATAGCGAAGAGGCCCGCACCGATCGCCCTTCCCAACAGTTGCGC
AGCCTGAATGGCGAATGGG
[124 nt withheld, positions 10030-10153]
C
[91 nt withheld, positions 10155-10245]
A
[49 nt withheld, positions 10247-10295]
CCTTTGACGTTGGAGTCCACGTTCTTT
[37 nt withheld, positions 10323-10359]
ACCCTATCTCGGTCTATTCTTTTGATTTATAAGGGATTTTGCCGATTTCGGCCTATTGGTTAAAAAATGA
GCTGATTTAACAAAAATTTAACGCGAATTTTAACAAAATATTAACGCTTACAATTTAGGTGGCACTTTTC
GGGGAAATGTGCGCGGAACCCCTATTTGTTTATTTTTCTAAATACATTCAAATATGTATCCGCTCATGAG
ACAATAACCCTGATAAATGCTTCAATAATATTGAAAAAGGAAGAGTATGAGTATTCAACATTTCCGTGTC
GCCCTTATTCCCTTTTTTGCGGCATTTTGCCTTCCTGTTTTTGCTCACCCAGAAACGCTGGTGAAAGTAA
AAGATGCTGAAGATCAGTTGGGTGCACGAGTGGGTTACATCGAACTGGATCTCAACAGCGGTAAGATCCT
TGAGAGTTTTCGCCCCGAAGAACGTTTTCCAATGATGAGCACTTTTAAAGTTCTGCTATGTGGCGCGGTA
TTATCCCGTATTGACGCCGGGCAAGAGCAACTCGGTCGCCGCATACACTATTCTCAGAATGACTTGGTTG
AGTACTCACCAGTCACAGAAAAGCATCTTACGGATGGCATGACAGTAAGAGAATTATGCAGTGCTGCCAT
AACCATGAGTGATAACACTGCGGCCAACTTACTTCTGACAACGATCGGAGGACCGAAGGAGCTAACCGCT
TTTTTGCACAACATGGGGGATCATGTAACTCGCCTTGATCGTTGGGAACCGGAGCTGAATGAAGCCATAC
CAAACGACGAGCGTGACACCACGATGCCTGTAGCAATGGCAACAACGTTGCGCAAACTATTAACTGGCGA
ACTACTTACTCTAGCTTCCCGGCAACAATTAATAGACTGGATGGAGGCGGATAAAGTTGCAGGACCACTT
CTGCGCTCGGCCCTTCCGGCTGGCTGGTTTATTGCTGATAAATCTGGAGCCGGTGAGCGTGGGTCTCGCG
GTATCATTGCAGCACTGGGGCCAGATGGTAAGCCCTCCCGTATCGTAGTTATCTACACGACGGGGAGTCA
GGCAACTATGGATGAACGAAATAGACAGATCGCTGAGATAGGTGCCTCACTGATTAAGCATTGGTAACTG
TCAGACCAAGTTTACTCATATATACTTTAGATTGATTTAAAACTTCATTTTTAATTTAAAAGGATCTAGG
TGAAGATCCTTTTTGATAATCTCATGACCAAAATCCCTTAACGTGAGTTTTCGTTCCACTGAGCGTCAGA
CCCCGTAGAAAAGATCAAAGGATCTTCTTGAGATCCTTTTTTTCTGCGCGTAATCTGCTGCTTGCAAACA
AAAAAACCACCGCTACCAGCGGTGGTTTGTTTGCCGGATCAAGAGCTACCAACTCTTTTTCCGAAGGTAA
CTGGCTTCAGCAGAGCGCAGATACCAAATACTGTTCTTCTAGTGTAGCCGTAGTTAGGCCACCACTTCAA
GAACTCTGTAGCACCGCCTACATACCTCGCTCTGCTAATCCTGTTACCAGTGGCTGCTGCCAGTGGCGAT
AAGTCGTGTCTTACCGGGTTGGACTCAAGACGATAGTTACCGGATAAGGCGCAGCGGTCGGGCTGAACGG
GGGGTTCGTGCACACAGCCCAGCTTGGAGCGAACGACCTACACCGAACTGAGATACCTACAGCGTGAGCT
ATGAGAAAGCGCCACGCTTCCCGAAGGGAGAAAGGCGGACAGGTATCCGGTAAGCGGCAGGGTCGGAACA
GGAGAGCGCACGAGGGAGCTTCCAGGGGGAAACGCCTGGTATCTTTATAGTCCTGTCGGGTTTCGCCACC
TCTGACTTGAGCGTCGATTTTTGTGATGCTCGTCAGGGGGGCGGAGCCTATGGAAAAACGCCAGCAACGC
GGCCTTTTTACGGTTCCTGGCCTTTTGCTGGCCTTTTGC
Features (pLannotate 1.2.2; 33 found; start..end, strand, type, name):
      1..128     +  rep_origin     RSF ori (fragment): Plasmids containing the RSF 1030 origin of replication can be propagated in E. coli cells that contain additional plasmids with compatible origins.
    130..222     +  CDS            lacI (fragment): lac repressor; lacI; The lac repressor binds to the lac operator to inhibit transcription in E. coli. This inhibition can be relieved by adding lactose or isopropyl-β-D-thiogalactopyranoside (IPTG).
    235..256     +  protein_bind   CAP binding site: CAP binding activates transcription in the presence of cAMP. E. coli catabolite activator protein
    271..301     +  promoter       lac promoter: promoter for the E. coli lac operon
    305..327     +  protein_bind   lac operator (fragment): The lac repressor binds to the lac operator to inhibit transcription in E. coli. This inhibition can be relieved by adding lactose or isopropyl-β-D-thiogalactopyranoside (IPTG). lac repressor encoded by lacI
    370..388     +  promoter       T3 promoter: promoter for bacteriophage T3 RNA polymerase
    433..812     +  enhancer       CMV enhancer: human cytomegalovirus immediate early enhancer
    869..1060    +  promoter       SV40 promoter (fragment): SV40 enhancer and early promoter
   1079..1305    +  promoter       RSV promoter: Rous sarcoma virus enhancer/promoter
   1306..1486    +  LTR            5' LTR (truncated): truncated 5' long terminal repeat (LTR) from HIV-1
   1533..1658    +  misc_feature   HIV-1 Ψ: packaging signal of human immunodeficiency virus type 1
   1642..2005    +  CDS            HIV-1 gag (fragment): gag protein from human immunodeficiency virus 1; gag
   2151..2384    +  misc_feature   RRE: The Rev response element (RRE) of HIV-1 allows for Rev-dependent mRNA export from the nucleus to the cytoplasm.
   2761..2785    +  CDS            Rev (fragment): human immunodeficiency virus 1 (HIV-1) Rev protein; rev; enhances nuclear export of unspliced and incompletely spliced viral mRNAs
   2826..2943    +  misc_feature   cPPT/CTS: central polypurine tract and central termination sequence of HIV-1
   2989..3367    +  promoter       TRE3G promoter: 3rd-generation Tet-responsive promoter that can be activated by binding of Tet-On® 3G
   3375..5153    +  CDS            ARID3A: ARI3A_HUMAN - Also known as DRIL1, DRIL3, DRX, E2FBP1. Experimental evidence at protein level: Swiss-Prot protein existence level 1. Transcription factor which may be involved in the control of cell cycle progression by the RB1/E2F1 pathway and in B-cell differentiation. From Homo sapiens (Human).
   5166..5752    +  misc_feature   IRES2: internal ribosome entry site (IRES) of the encephalomyocarditis virus (EMCV)
   5759..6460    +  CDS            dTomato: dTomato is a basic (constitutively fluorescent) orange fluorescent protein published in 2004, derived from Discosoma sp.. It is reported to be a somewhat slowly-maturing dimer with low acid sensitivity.
   6485..6984    +  promoter       PGK promoter: mouse phosphoglycerate kinase 1 promoter
   7003..7713    +  CDS            Superfolder GFP: Superfolder GFP is a basic (constitutively fluorescent) green fluorescent protein published in 2005, derived from Aequorea victoria. It is reported to be a very rapidly-maturing weak dimer.
   7783..8400    +  CDS            tetR: TETR2_ECOLX - Experimental evidence at protein level: Swiss-Prot protein existence level 1. TetR is the repressor of the tetracycline resistance element; its N-terminal region forms a helix-turn-helix structure and binds DNA. Binding of tetracycline to TetR reduces the repressor affinity for the tetracycline resistance gene (tetA) promoter operator sites. From Escherichia coli.
   8556..9144    +  misc_feature   WPRE: woodchuck hepatitis virus posttranscriptional regulatory element
   9195..9214    +  misc_feature   cPPT/CTS (fragment): central polypurine tract and central termination sequence of HIV-1
   9216..9449    +  LTR            3' LTR (ΔU3): self-inactivating 3' long terminal repeat (LTR) from HIV-1
   9527..9648    +  polyA_signal   SV40 poly(A) signal: SV40 polyadenylation signal
   9688..9823    +  rep_origin     SV40 ori: SV40 origin of replication
   9844..9862    -  promoter       T7 promoter: promoter for bacteriophage T7 RNA polymerase
   9870..10025   +  CDS            lacZα (fragment): LacZα fragment of β-galactosidase; lacZ fragment
  10030..10458   +  rep_origin     f1 ori (sequence partly withheld): f1 bacteriophage origin of replication; arrow indicates direction of (+) strand synthesis
  10511..10615   +  promoter       AmpR promoter: bla
  10616..11476   +  CDS            AmpR: β-lactamase; bla; confers resistance to ampicillin, carbenicillin, and related antibiotics
  11647..12235   +  rep_origin     ori: high-copy-number ColE1/pMB1/pBR322/pUC origin of replication
