[The description below was written by a language model from this plasmid's Addgene catalogue record and pLannotate feature annotations shown in this document.]
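Description:
SIN40C.TRE.ARID3a.IRES.dTomato.PGK.sfGFP.P2A.Tet3G is an all-in-one, doxycycline-inducible lentiviral transfer plasmid of about 12.3 kb built on the SIN40C backbone. It is propagated in E. coli through a high-copy ColE1/pUC-type origin with ampicillin selection (AmpR), and it also carries an f1 origin and an SV40 origin. The viral portion is a self-inactivating HIV-1 design. An RSV promoter, preceded by annotated CMV enhancer and SV40 promoter fragments, is fused to a truncated 5' LTR to drive genomic RNA production in packaging cells. This is followed by the Ψ packaging signal with a gag fragment, the RRE for Rev-dependent export, and a cPPT/CTS. A WPRE sits upstream of the ΔU3 3' LTR, and an SV40 poly(A) signal lies after it.

Two expression units sit between the LTRs in the same orientation. The first uses a TRE3G promoter to drive the human ARID3A cDNA, which encodes a transcription factor. It is linked through an EMCV IRES to dTomato, so red fluorescence reports induced transcription of the bicistronic message without ARID3A being fused to the reporter. The second unit uses a constitutive mouse PGK promoter to express superfolder GFP, joined according to the construct name by a P2A peptide to the Tet-On 3G transactivator. The feature table picks up only the tetR-derived part of the transactivator and does not annotate the P2A. GFP therefore marks transduced cells and serves as the only mammalian selectable marker, since no drug resistance gene is recorded. Adding doxycycline lets Tet3G activate the TRE3G promoter. The stated purpose is inducible ARID3A expression, and the associated publication concerns ARID3A as a megakaryocytic transcription factor that suppresses leukemia pathogenesis.
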