Addgene plasmid #169314: SIN40C.TRE.ARID3a.IRES.dTomato.PGK.sfGFP.P2A.Tet3G
Purpose: Doxycycline-inducible expression of human ARID3A cDNA with dTomato as reporter fluorescent protein
Depositing lab: Jan-Henning Klusmann. Depositing organization: Martin-Luther-Universitaet Halle-Wittenberg. Publication: The megakaryocytic transcription factor ARID3A suppresses leukemia pathogenesis. Alejo-Valle O, Weigert K, Bhayadia R, Ng M, Issa H, Beyer C, Emmrich S, Schuschel K, Ihling C, Sinz A, Zimmermann M, Wickenhauser C, Flasinski M, Regenyi EM, Labuhn M, Reinhardt D, Yaspo ML, Heckl D, Klusmann JH. Blood. 2021 Sep 27. pii: S0006-4971(21)01649-9. doi: 10.1182/blood.2021012231. PubMed 34570885.
Backbone
  Vector backbone: SIN40C
  Vector type: Lentiviral
  Selectable markers: sfGFP
Growth in bacteria
  Bacterial resistance: Ampicillin, 100 μg/mL
  Growth temperature: 37°C
  Growth strain: NEB Stable
  Copy number: High Copy
Gene/Insert
  Gene/Insert name: ARID3A
  Species: H. sapiens (human)
  Entrez Gene: ARID3A (a.k.a. BRIGHT, DRIL1, DRIL3, E2FBP1)
  Promoter: TRE
  Tag / fusion protein: IRES-dTomato (C terminal on insert)
  Cloning method: Restriction Enzyme; 5′ cloning site Unknown (unknown if destroyed)
  Sequencing primers: 5′ LNCX; 3′ IRES-R
Terms and licenses: Academic/Nonprofit Terms; Industry Terms: Not Available to Industry
How to cite: SIN40C.TRE.ARID3a.IRES.dTomato.PGK.sfGFP.P2A.Tet3G was a gift from Jan-Henning Klusmann (Addgene plasmid # 169314 ; http://n2t.net/addgene:169314 ; RRID:Addgene_169314)
